>Addgene plasmid #101828 | P0050::kaiBC | addgene full sequence | sequence record 201978 | Addgene NGS Result
CACATTTCCCCGAAAAGTGCCACCTGACGTCTAAGAAACCATTATTATCATGACATTAACCTATAAAAAT
AGGCGTATCACGAGGCCCTTTCGTCTTCAAGAATTCTCATGTTTGACAGCTTATCATCGATAGTGCTCTC
GCAAATTGCAATCTGCATTTGGGTGGAATCGACGGCAATTTTGCAGGATTGCCAGCGGGCGCTGTCGGCC
GATCGCTATCAACTCCAAGTCTGTGAGTCTGGCGAAATGCTCTTGGAGTATGCCCAAACCCATCGTGACC
AAATCGACTGCCTGATTTTAGTGGCAGCCAATCCCAGCTTCAGGGCAGTTGTTCAGCAGCTCTGCTTTGA
GGGAGTGGTGGTACCAGCGATTGTCGTAGGCGATCGCGACAGTGAGGATCCCGATGAACCAGCCAAAGAA
CAGCTCTATCACAGCGCTGAACTGCACCTCGGTATCCATCAGCTCGAGCAATTGCCCTACCAAGTTGATG
CTGCACTGGCTGAATTTCTGCGCTTAGCCCCGGTCGAGACCATGGCCGACCACATCATGCTGATGGGGGC
CAACCACGATCCCGAGCTATCGAGCCAGCAGCGGGACCTCGCTCAGCGACTACAAGAGCGCCTAGGCTAT
CTCGGGGTCTACTACAAGCGTGATCCCGATCGCTTTCTGCGCAACCTACCCGCCTACGAAAGCCAAAAGC
TGCACCAAGCGATGCAGACTAGCTATCGTGAAATCGTTTTGAGCTATTTTTCGCCGAATAGCAACCTCAA
CCAGAGCATTGACAACTTCGTCAACATGGCTTTCTTTGCCGATGTTCCAGTCACCAAAGTGGTAGAAATT
CACATGGAGCTGATGGACGAGTTTGCCAAGAAGCTCCGCGTAGAGGGACGTTCAGAGGACATTTTGCTGG
ATTATCGGCTGACTTTAATTGATGTAATTGCACATCTTTGTGAGATGTATCGACGGTCTATCCCACGAGA
AACCTGAAAAGGTAAAGGAGGTCTTAAGCTCGGCTCAATTTCTCTCTTTATCCTGTTAGATGGTTTGATT
GCTGTTGCTACCCCGTTGATCTGCGTCTGCCAGTGTTACAACCAATTAACCAATTCTGATTAGAAAAACT
CATCGAGCATCAAATGAAACTGCAATTTATTCATATCAGGATTATCAATACCATATTTTTGAAAAAGCCG
TTTCTGTAATGAAGGAGAAAACTCACCGAGGCAGTTCCATAGGATGGCAAGATCCTGGTATCGGTCTGCG
ATTCCGACTCGTCCAACATCAATACAACCTATTAATTTCCCCTCGTCAAAAATAAGGTTATCAAGTGAGA
AATCACCATGAGTGACGACTGAATCCGGTGAGAATGGCAAAAGCTTATGCATTTCTTTCCAGACTTGTTC
AACAGGCCAGCCATTACGCTCGTCATCAAAATCACTCGCATCAACCAAACCGTTATTCATTCGTGATTGC
GCCTGAGCGAGACGAAATACGCGATCGCTGTTAAAAGGACAATTACAAACAGGAATCGAATGCAACCGGC
GCAGGAACACTGCCAGCGCATCAACAATATTTTCACCTGAATCAGGATATTCTTCTAATACCTGGAATGC
TGTTTTCCCGGGGATCGCAGTGGTGAGTAACCATGCATCATCAGGAGTACGGATAAAATGCTTGATGGTC
GGAAGAGGCATAAATTCCGTCAGCCAGTTTAGTCTGACCATCTCATCTGTAACATCATTGGCAACGCTAC
CTTTGCCATGTTTCAGAAACAACTCTGGCGCATCGGGCTTCCCATACAATCGATAGATTGTCGCACCTGA
TTGCCCGACATTATCGCGAGCCCATTTATACCCATATAAATCAGCATCCATGTTGGAATTTAATCGCGGC
CTCGAGCAAGACGTTTCCCGTTGAATATGGCTCATAACACCCCTTGTATTACTGTTTATGTAAGCAGACA
GTTTTATTGTTCATGATGATATATTTTTATCTTGTGCAATGTAACATCAGAGATTTTGAGACACAACGTG
GCTTTGTTGAATAAATCGAACTTTTGCTGAGTTGAAGGATCAGATCACGCATCTTCCCGACAACGCAGGG
CCGCGCTGCCTTTGGTTGCAATAACGGTAAATTTACCGTCTGTCCCGATTGTGCCAGTCACGTTAATATT
CGCTGCTTTACCACTTCCAGCAGCCGTTACTTGGCTAGCATTGCCGCAAGTTATGTTAAAGTTACCTGCA
CTGCTACCAATACCAAGCTGTGTACAAGACGCATTGGTGACGTAGTTAGGATCTAGTGTCGCCGCACTAA
GGGTACGAAGAGCAGCACCGACTGCTGATTTGCCTTCAGAGGCATAGGCTTTATCTGTTTGATCCAACAG
GTTCGGTAATGCAACTGCTGCCAAGATGCCAACGATAATGATAACGACCAGCAACTCGACAAGGGTAAAA
CCTTTTTCTTCTTCACCTTGTTCGTCTTTACGCTGGGCAAGATATTGTAGATAACGAAGACGGAGGGAGT
CAGACATTCAGGAGATCCTCAGCAAGAGAGCTGTTCTTGAAGTAACTTACCCCTACAGCAGGCTTTTATT
TCAGGTTCCTGAAAATTTCCGCATGAGCCCTCGTAAAACCTACATTCTCAAGCTCTACGTCGCCGGCAAT
ACTCCAAACTCAGTCCGTGCCCTCAAAACGCTCAAGAACATTCTCGAAGTTGAATTTCAAGGTGTTTATG
CTCTAAAGGTGATCGATGTTCTCAAAAATCCTCAGTTGGCAGAAGAGGATAAAATCCTAGCGACGCCAAC
CCTCGCCAAGGTTCTACCACTGCCTGTCCGACGGATTATTGGTGATTTATCCGACCGTGAGAAAGTTTTG
ATTGGCCTTGATTTACTCTACGGCGAACTTCAAGATTCCGACGACTTCTAACTGTCGTTAACTGCTTTGT
TGGTACTACCTGACTTCACCCTCTTTTAAGATGACTTCCGCTGAGATGACTAGCCCTAATAATAATTCTG
AGCACCAAGCCATCGCTAAGATGCGCACGATGATTGAAGGCTTTGATGATATTAGTCATGGCGGTCTTCC
AATCGGGCGATCGACCCTCGTTAGTGGTACTTCAGGAACCGGCAAGACCCTTTTTTCTATTCAATTTCTC
TATAACGGTATTATCGAGTTTGATGAGCCTGGGGTTTTCGTTACTTTCGAAGAAACCCCGCAAGATATCA
TTAAAAACGCCCGTAGTTTTGGCTGGGATTTAGCCAAGCTGGTCGATGAGGGCAAACTATTTATTCTTGA
TGCTTCACCCGATCCAGAAGGTCAAGAGGTTGTTGGCGGCTTCGATCTCTCTGCTCTGATTGAGCGGATT
AATTATGCAATTCAAAAGTATCGAGCGCGGCGGGTTTCAATTGACTCGGTCACGTCCGTTTTCCAGCAAT
ATGATGCCTCTTCTGTGGTTCGCCGCGAACTCTTTCGGTTGGTAGCTCGCCTAAAACAAATTGGGGCAAC
TACGGTCATGACCACCGAGCGTATCGAGGAATATGGCCCGATCGCTCGTTACGGTGTTGAGGAATTTGTC
TCCGATAACGTCGTGATTCTCCGCAACGTTTTGGAAGGGGAGCGCCGTCGCCGCACCCTCGAAATCCTCA
AGCTACGTGGCACCAGCCACATGAAAGGGGAATATCCGTTCACGATTACGGATCATGGCATCAATATCTT
CCCGCTCGGGGCAATGCGCCTTACGCAGCGATCGTCGAACGTGCGTGTTTCATCTGGTGTCGTCCGACTC
GATGAAATGTGTGGTGGGGGCTTCTTTAAGGACTCAATCATTCTGGCAACTGGCGCTACAGGCACTGGTA
AAACTCTGTTAGTTAGCCGTTTCGTTGAGAATGCTTGTGCTAACAAAGAGCGGGCGATTCTGTTCGCTTA
TGAAGAGTCACGAGCTCAGCTGCTCCGCAATGCCTATTCATGGGGAATGGACTTTGAGGAGATGGAGCGC
CAAAACCTCCTCAAAATTGTTTGCGCCTATCCTGAATCTGCAGGTCTTGAAGACCATTTGCAGATTATTA
AGTCGGAGATCAATGACTTTAAGCCAGCTCGTATTGCAATCGACTCCCTCTCTGCTTTGGCGCGGGGCGT
TAGCAACAATGCCTTCCGCCAATTTGTAATTGGTGTCACTGGCTACGCGAAACAAGAAGAAATCACGGGA
CTATTCACAAATACCAGTGATCAATTTATGGGAGCGCATTCGATTACTGACTCCCATATCTCAACAATTA
CGGATACGATTATCTTGCTCCAATACGTCGAGATTCGTGGCGAAATGTCCCGCGCCATTAACGTCTTCAA
GATGCGCGGATCTTGGCATGACAAAGCAATCCGCGAATTCATGATCAGCGACAAAGGGCCGGACATCAAG
GATTCTTTCCGGAACTTTGAGCGGATTATTTCAGGTTCGCCAACACGGATTACCGTCGATGAGAAAAGCG
AACTCTCGCGAATTGTGCGCGGCGTTCAAGAAAAAGGGCCGGAGAGCTAGTTAATGCGGTAGTTTATCAC
AGTTAAATTGCTAACGCAGTCAGGCACCGTGTATGAAATCTAACAATGCGCTCATCGTCATCCTCGGCAC
CGTCACCCTGGATGCTGTAGGCATAGGCTTGGTTATGCCGGTACTGCCGGGCCTCTTGCGGGATATCGTC
CATTCCGACAGCATCGCCAGTCACTATGGCGTGCTGCTAGCGCTATATGCGTTGATGCAATTTCTATGCG
CACCCGTTCTCGGAGCACTGTCCGACCGCTTTGGCCGCCGCCCAGTCCTGCTCGCTTCGCTACTTGGAGC
CACTATCGACTACGCGATCATGGCGACCACACCCGTCCTGTGGATCCTCTACGCCGGACGCATCGTGGCC
GGCATCACCGGCGCCACAGGTGCGGTTGCTGGCGCCTATATCGCCGACATCACCGATGGGGAAGATCGGG
CTCGCCACTTCGGGCTCATGAGCGCTTGTTTCGGCGTGGGTATGGTGGCAGGCCCCGTGGCCGGGGGACT
GTTGGGCGCCATCTCCTTGCATGCACCATTCCTTGCGGCGGCGGTGCTCAACGGCCTCAACCTACTACTG
GGCTGCTTCCTAATGCAGGAGTCGCATAAGGGAGAGCGTCGACCGATGCCCTTGAGAGCCTTCAACCCAG
TCAGCTCCTTCCGGTGGGCGCGGGGCATGACTATCGTCGCCGCACTTATGACTGTCTTCTTTATCATGCA
ACTCGTAGGACAGGTGCCGGCAGCGCTCTGGGTCATTTTCGGCGAGGACCGCTTTCGCTGGAGCGCGACG
ATGATCGGCCTGTCGCTTGCGGTATTCGGAATCTTGCACGCCCTCGCTCAAGCCTTCGTCACTGGTCCCG
CCACCAAACGTTTCGGCGAGAAGCAGGCCATTATCGCCGGCATGGCGGCCGACGCGCTGGGCTACGTCTT
GCTGGCGTTCGCGACGCGAGGCTGGATGGCCTTCCCCATTATGATTCTTCTCGCTTCCGGCGGCATCGGG
ATGCCCGCGTTGCAGGCCATGCTGTCCAGGCAGGTAGATGACGACCATCAGGGACAGCTTCAAGGATCGC
TCGCGGCTCTTACCAGCCTAACTTCGATCATTGGACCGCTGATCGTCACGGCGATTTATGCCGCCTCGGC
GAGCACATGGAACGGGTTGGCATGGATTGTAGGCGCCGCCCTATACCTTGTCTGCCTCCCCGCGTTGCGT
CGCGGTGCATGGAGCCGGGCCACCTCGACCTGAATGGAAGCCGGCGGCACCTCGCTAACGGATTCACCAC
TCCAAGAATTGGAGCCAATCAATTCTTGCGGAGAACTGTGAATGCGCAAACCAACCCTTGGCAGAACATA
TCCATCGCGTCCGCCATCTCCAGCAGCCGCACGCGGCGCATCTCGGGCAGCGTTGGGTCCTGGCCACGGG
TGCGCATGATCGTGCTCCTGTCGTTGAGGACCCGGCTAGGCTGGCGGGGTTGCCTTACTGGTTAGCAGAA
TGAATCACCGATACGCGAGCGAACGTGAAGCGACTGCTGCTGCAAAACGTCTGCGACCTGAGCAACAACA
TGAATGGTCTTCGGTTTCCGTGTTTCGTAAAGTCTGGAAACGCGGAAGTCAGCGCCCTGCACCATTATGT
TCCGGATCTGCATCGCAGGATGCTGCTGGCTACCCTGTGGAACACCTACATCTGTATTAACGAAGCGCTG
GCATTGACCCTGAGTGATTTTTCTCTGGTCCCGCCGCATCCATACCGCCAGTTGTTTACCCTCACAACGT
TCCAGTAACCGGGCATGTTCATCATCAGTAACCCGTATCGTGAGCATCCTCTCTCGTTTCATCGGTATCA
TTACCCCCATGAACAGAAATCCCCCTTACACGGAGGCATCAGTGACCAAACAGGAAAAAACCGCCCTTAA
CATGGCCCGCTTTATCAGAAGCCAGACATTAACGCTTCTGGAGAAACTCAACGAGCTGGACGCGGATGAA
CAGGCAGACATCTGTGAATCGCTTCACGACCACGCTGATGAGCTTTACCGCAGCTGCCTCGCGCGTTTCG
GTGATGACGGTGAAAACCTCTGACACATGCAGCTCCCGGAGACGGTCACAGCTTGTCTGTAAGCGGATGC
CGGGAGCAGACAAGCCCGTCAGGGCGCGTCAGCGGGTGTTGGCGGGTGTCGGGGCGCAGCCATGACCCAG
TCACGTAGCGATAGCGGAGTGTATACTGGCTTAACTATGCGGCATCAGAGCAGATTGTACTGAGAGTGCA
CCATATGCGGTGTGAAATACCGCACAGATGCGTAAGGAGAAAATACCGCATCAGGCGCTCTTCCGCTTCC
TCGCTCACTGACTCGCTGCGCTCGGTCGTTCGGCTGCGGCGAGCGGTATCAGCTCACTCAAAGGCGGTAA
TACGGTTATCCACAGAATCAGGGGATAACGCAGGAAAGAACATGTGAGCAAAAGGCCAGCAAAAGGCCAG
GAACCGTAAAAAGGCCGCGTTGCTGGCGTTTTTCCATAGGCTCCGCCCCCCTGACGAGCATCACAAAAAT
CGACGCTCAAGTCAGAGGTGGCGAAACCCGACAGGACTATAAAGATACCAGGCGTTTCCCCCTGGAAGCT
CCCTCGTGCGCTCTCCTGTTCCGACCCTGCCGCTTACCGGATACCTGTCCGCCTTTCTCCCTTCGGGAAG
CGTGGCGCTTTCTCATAGCTCACGCTGTAGGTATCTCAGTTCGGTGTAGGTCGTTCGCTCCAAGCTGGGC
TGTGTGCACGAACCCCCCGTTCAGCCCGACCGCTGCGCCTTATCCGGTAACTATCGTCTTGAGTCCAACC
CGGTAAGACACGACTTATCGCCACTGGCAGCAGCCACTGGTAACAGGATTAGCAGAGCGAGGTATGTAGG
CGGTGCTACAGAGTTCTTGAAGTGGTGGCCTAACTACGGCTACACTAGAAGGACAGTATTTGGTATCTGC
GCTCTGCTGAAGCCAGTTACCTTCGGAAAAAGAGTTGGTAGCTCTTGATCCGGCAAACAAACCACCGCTG
GTAGCGGTGGTTTTTTTGTTTGCAAGCAGCAGATTACGCGCAGAAAAAAAGGATCTCAAGAAGATCCTTT
GATCTTTTCTACGGGGTCTGACGCTCAGTGGAACGAAAACTCACGTTAAGGGATTTTGGTCATGAGATTA
TCAAAAAGGATCTTCACCTAGATCCTTTTAAATTAAAAATGAAGTTTTAAATCAATCTAAAGTATATATG
AGTAAACTTGGTCTGACAGTTACCAATGCTTAATCAGTGAGGCACCTATCTCAGCGATCTGTCTATTTCG
TTCATCCATAGTTGCCTGACTCCCCGTCGTGTAGATAACTACGATACGGGAGGGCTTACCATCTGGCCCC
AGTGCTGCAATGATACCGCGAGACCCACGCTCACCGGCTCCAGATTTATCAGCAATAAACCAGCCAGCCG
GAAGGGCCGAGCGCAGAAGTGGTCCTGCAACTTTATCCGCCTCCATCCAGTCTATTAATTGTTGCCGGGA
AGCTAGAGTAAGTAGTTCGCCAGTTAATAGTTTGCGCAACGTTGTTGCCATTGCTGCAGGCATCGTGGTG
TCACGCTCGTCGTTTGGTATGGCTTCATTCAGCTCCGGTTCCCAACGATCAAGGCGAGTTACATGATCCC
CCATGTTGTGCAAAAAAGCGGTTAGCTCCTTCGGTCCTCCGATCGTTGTCAGAAGTAAGTTGGCCGCAGT
GTTATCACTCATGGTTATGGCAGCACTGCATAATTCTCTTACTGTCATGCCATCCGTAAGATGCTTTTCT
GTGACTGGTGAGTACTCAACCAAGTCATTCTGAGAATAGTGTATGCGGCGACCGAGTTGCTCTTGCCCGG
CGTCAACACGGGATAATACCGCGCCACATAGCAGAACTTTAAAAGTGCTCATCATTGGAAAACGTTCTTC
GGGGCGAAAACTCTCAAGGATCTTACCGCTGTTGAGATCCAGTTCGATGTAACCCACTCGTGCACCCAAC
TGATCTTCAGCATCTTTTACTTTCACCAGCGTTTCTGGGTGAGCAAAAACAGGAAGGCAAAATGCCGCAA
AAAAGGGAATAAGGGCGACACGGAAATGTTGAATACTCATACTCTTCCTTTTTCAATATTATTGAAGCAT
TTATCAGGGTTATTGTCTCATGAGCGGATACATATTTGAATGTATTTAGAAAAATAAACAAATAGGGGTT
CCGCG
Features (pLannotate 1.2.2; 13 found; start..end, strand, type, name):
    113..132     +  promoter       tet promoter (fragment): E. coli promoter for tetracycline efflux protein gene
    136..984     +  CDS            kaiA: KAIA_SYNE7 - Experimental evidence at protein level: Swiss-Prot protein existence level 1. Component of the KaiABC clock protein complex, which constitutes the main circadian regulator in cyanobacteria. The KaiABC complex may act as a promoter-nonspecific transcription regulator that represses transcription, possibly by acting on the state of chromosome compaction. In the complex, it enhances the phosphorylation status of KaiC. In contrast, the presence of KaiB in the complex decreases the phosphorylation status of KaiC, suggesting that KaiB acts by antagonizing the interaction between KaiA an
   1110..1925    -  CDS            KanR: aminoglycoside phosphotransferase; aph(3')-Ia; confers resistance to kanamycin in bacteria or G418 (Geneticin®) in eukaryotes
   2330..2458    -  CDS            pilE1 (fragment): FMM1_NEIGO - Experimental evidence at protein level: Swiss-Prot protein existence level 1. Major component of the type IV pilus (T4P) that plays a role in cellular adherence, microcolony formation, resistance to neutrophil mediated killing, twitching motility as well as transformation (PubMed:27213957). Mediates the attachment and the formation of bacterial microcolonies on host epithelial cells. Mechanistically, pili retractation induces host NF-kappa-B activation in infected cells, which is temporally associated with the formation of gonococcal microcolonies (PubMed:27213957). From Neisseria
   2613..2918    +  CDS            kaiB: KAIB_SYNE7 - Experimental evidence at protein level: Swiss-Prot protein existence level 1. Component of the KaiABC clock protein complex, which constitutes the main circadian regulator in cyanobacteria. The KaiABC complex may act as a promoter-non-specific transcription regulator that represses transcription, possibly by acting on the state of chromosome compaction. In the complex, it decreases the phosphorylation status of KaiC. It has no effect on KaiC by itself, but instead need the presence of both KaiA and KaiC, suggesting that it acts by antagonizing the interaction between KaiA and KaiC
   2971..4527    +  CDS            kaiC: KAIC_SYNE7 - Experimental evidence at protein level: Swiss-Prot protein existence level 1. Core component of the KaiABC clock protein complex, which constitutes the main circadian regulator in cyanobacteria. Binds to DNA. The KaiABC complex may act as a promoter-nonspecific transcription regulator that represses transcription, possibly by acting on the state of chromosome compaction. From Synechococcus elongatus (strain PCC 7942 / FACHB-805) (Anacystis nidulans R2).
   4583..5773    +  CDS            TcR: tetracycline efflux protein; tet; confers resistance to tetracycline
   6015..6395    -  CDS            YPB1_ECOLX: Protein predicted: Swiss-Prot protein existence level 4. From Escherichia coli.
   6412..6603    +  CDS            rop: Rop protein, which maintains plasmids at low copy number; rop
   6705..6845    +  misc_feature   bom: basis of mobility region from pBR322
   7031..7619    -  rep_origin     ori: high-copy-number ColE1/pMB1/pBR322/pUC origin of replication
   7790..8650    -  CDS            AmpR: β-lactamase; bla; confers resistance to ampicillin, carbenicillin, and related antibiotics
   8651..8755    -  promoter       AmpR promoter: bla
