[The description below was written by a language model from this plasmid's Addgene catalogue record and pLannotate feature annotations shown in this document.]
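Description:
P0050::kaiBC is a pBR322-based cloning plasmid of about 8.8 kb, built by Gibson assembly, whose stated purpose is to drive expression of the cyanobacterial clock genes kaiBC from an RpaA-independent promoter. It is propagated in E. coli through the pBR322/pMB1 origin, accompanied by the rop gene, which restrains copy number, and the bom mobilisation region. The catalogue lists kanamycin as the selection. The feature table also shows the backbone β-lactamase gene with its promoter and a full-length tetracycline efflux gene, although only a fragment of the tet promoter is annotated, separated from that gene by the insert.

The insert sits in the tet region of the backbone. It consists of the Synechococcus elongatus PCC 7942 kaiA coding sequence, then a kanamycin resistance cassette (aph(3')-Ia) in the opposite orientation, and then kaiB and kaiC in the forward direction. The catalogue names the insert as the kanamycin cassette plus the P0050 promoter. That promoter is not annotated in the table but presumably lies in the interval between the cassette and kaiB; a short hit to a pilin gene there is probably a spurious similarity match.

This layout, a marker and replacement promoter flanked by kaiA on one side and kaiBC on the other, is consistent with a homologous recombination donor that would swap the native kaiBC promoter at the chromosomal kai locus, with kanamycin selecting recombinants. The record does not state this explicitly. Uncoupling kaiBC transcription from RpaA, the clock output regulator, would allow clock gene expression to be maintained when studying RpaA function in circadian output.
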