Addgene plasmid #101828: P0050::kaiBC
Purpose: drives expression of kaiBC from an rpaA-independent promoter
Depositing lab: Erin O'Shea. Depositing organization: Harvard University. Publication: Switching of metabolic programs in response to light availability is an essential function of the cyanobacterial circadian output pathway. Puszynska AM, O'Shea EK. Elife. 2017 Apr 21;6. pii: e23210. doi: 10.7554/eLife.23210. PubMed 28430105.
Backbone
  Vector backbone: pBR322
  Backbone size w/o insert (bp): 4400
  Total vector size (bp): 8800
  Vector type: Cloning vector
Growth in bacteria
  Bacterial resistance: Kanamycin, 50 μg/mL
  Growth temperature: 37°C
  Growth strain: DH5alpha
  Copy number: Unknown
Gene/Insert
  Gene/Insert name: kanamycin casette and p0050 promoter
  Species: NA
  Insert size (bp): 4400
  Cloning method: Gibson Cloning
  Sequencing primers: 5′ -; 3′ -
Terms and licenses: Academic/Nonprofit Terms; Industry Terms: Not Available to Industry
How to cite: P0050::kaiBC was a gift from Erin O'Shea (Addgene plasmid # 101828 ; http://n2t.net/addgene:101828 ; RRID:Addgene_101828)
