>Addgene plasmid #101828 | P0050::kaiBC | depositor partial sequence | sequence record 192675 | P0050::kaiBC sequence 4398 bps
GTGCTCTCGCAAATTGCAATCTGCATTTGGGTGGAATCGACGGCAATTTTGCAGGATTGCCAGCGGGCGC
TGTCGGCCGATCGCTATCAACTCCAAGTCTGTGAGTCTGGCGAAATGCTCTTGGAGTATGCCCAAACCCA
TCGTGACCAAATCGACTGCCTGATTTTAGTGGCAGCCAATCCCAGCTTCAGGGCAGTTGTTCAGCAGCTC
TGCTTTGAGGGAGTGGTGGTACCAGCGATTGTCGTAGGCGATCGCGACAGTGAGGATCCCGATGAACCAG
CCAAAGAACAGCTCTATCACAGCGCTGAACTGCACCTCGGTATCCATCAGCTCGAGCAATTGCCCTACCA
AGTTGATGCTGCACTGGCTGAATTTCTGCGCTTAGCCCCGGTCGAGACCATGGCCGACCACATCATGCTG
ATGGGGGCCAACCACGATCCCGAGCTATCGAGCCAGCAGCGGGACCTCGCTCAGCGACTACAAGAGCGCC
TAGGCTATCTCGGGGTCTACTACAAGCGTGATCCCGATCGCTTTCTGCGCAACCTACCCGCCTACGAAAG
CCAAAAGCTGCACCAAGCGATGCAGACTAGCTATCGTGAAATCGTTTTGAGCTATTTTTCGCCGAATAGC
AACCTCAACCAGAGCATTGACAACTTCGTCAACATGGCTTTCTTTGCCGATGTTCCAGTCACCAAAGTGG
TAGAAATTCACATGGAGCTGATGGACGAGTTTGCCAAGAAGCTCCGCGTAGAGGGACGTTCAGAGGACAT
TTTGCTGGATTATCGGCTGACTTTAATTGATGTAATTGCACATCTTTGTGAGATGTATCGACGGTCTATC
CCACGAGAAACCTGAAAAGGTAAAGGAGGTCTTAAGCTCGGCTCAATTTCTCTCTTTATCCTGTTAGATG
GTTTGATTGCTGTTGCTACCCCGTTGATCTGCGTCTGCCAGTGTTACAACCAATTAACCAATTCTGATTA
GAAAAACTCATCGAGCATCAAATGAAACTGCAATTTATTCATATCAGGATTATCAATACCATATTTTTGA
AAAAGCCGTTTCTGTAATGAAGGAGAAAACTCACCGAGGCAGTTCCATAGGATGGCAAGATCCTGGTATC
GGTCTGCGATTCCGACTCGTCCAACATCAATACAACCTATTAATTTCCCCTCGTCAAAAATAAGGTTATC
AAGTGAGAAATCACCATGAGTGACGACTGAATCCGGTGAGAATGGCAAAAGCTTATGCATTTCTTTCCAG
ACTTGTTCAACAGGCCAGCCATTACGCTCGTCATCAAAATCACTCGCATCAACCAAACCGTTATTCATTC
GTGATTGCGCCTGAGCGAGACGAAATACGCGATCGCTGTTAAAAGGACAATTACAAACAGGAATCGAATG
CAACCGGCGCAGGAACACTGCCAGCGCATCAACAATATTTTCACCTGAATCAGGATATTCTTCTAATACC
TGGAATGCTGTTTTCCCGGGGATCGCAGTGGTGAGTAACCATGCATCATCAGGAGTACGGATAAAATGCT
TGATGGTCGGAAGAGGCATAAATTCCGTCAGCCAGTTTAGTCTGACCATCTCATCTGTAACATCATTGGC
AACGCTACCTTTGCCATGTTTCAGAAACAACTCTGGCGCATCGGGCTTCCCATACAATCGATAGATTGTC
GCACCTGATTGCCCGACATTATCGCGAGCCCATTTATACCCATATAAATCAGCATCCATGTTGGAATTTA
ATCGCGGCCTCGAGCAAGACGTTTCCCGTTGAATATGGCTCATAACACCCCTTGTATTACTGTTTATGTA
AGCAGACAGTTTTATTGTTCATGATGATATATTTTTATCTTGTGCAATGTAACATCAGAGATTTTGAGAC
ACAACGTGGCTTTGTTGAATAAATCGAACTTTTGCTGAGTTGAAGGATCAGATCACGCATCTTCCCGACA
ACGCAGGGCCGCGCTGCCTTTGGTTGCAATAACGGTAAATTTACCGTCTGTCCCGATTGTGCCAGTCACG
TTAATATTCGCTGCTTTACCACTTCCAGCAGCCGTTACTTGGCTAGCATTGCCGCAAGTTATGTTAAAGT
TACCTGCACTGCTACCAATACCAAGCTGTGTACAAGACGCATTGGTGACGTAGTTAGGATCTAGTGTCGC
CGCACTAAGGGTACGAAGAGCAGCACCGACTGCTGATTTGCCTTCAGAGGCATAGGCTTTATCTGTTTGA
TCCAACAGGTTCGGTAATGCAACTGCTGCCAAGATGCCAACGATAATGATAACGACCAGCAACTCGACAA
GGGTAAAACCTTTTTCTTCTTCACCTTGTTCGTCTTTACGCTGGGCAAGATATTGTAGATAACGAAGACG
GAGGGAGTCAGACATTCAGGAGATCCTCAGCAAGAGAGCTGTTCTTGAAGTAACTTACCCCTACAGCAGG
CTTTTATTTCAGGTTCCTGAAAATTTCCGCATGAGCCCTCGTAAAACCTACATTCTCAAGCTCTACGTCG
CCGGCAATACTCCAAACTCAGTCCGTGCCCTCAAAACGCTCAAGAACATTCTCGAAGTTGAATTTCAAGG
TGTTTATGCTCTAAAGGTGATCGATGTTCTCAAAAATCCTCAGTTGGCAGAAGAGGATAAAATCCTAGCG
ACGCCAACCCTCGCCAAGGTTCTACCACTGCCTGTCCGACGGATTATTGGTGATTTATCCGACCGTGAGA
AAGTTTTGATTGGCCTTGATTTACTCTACGGCGAACTTCAAGATTCCGACGACTTCTAACTGTCGTTAAC
TGCTTTGTTGGTACTACCTGACTTCACCCTCTTTTAAGATGACTTCCGCTGAGATGACTAGCCCTAATAA
TAATTCTGAGCACCAAGCCATCGCTAAGATGCGCACGATGATTGAAGGCTTTGATGATATTAGTCATGGC
GGTCTTCCAATCGGGCGATCGACCCTCGTTAGTGGTACTTCAGGAACCGGCAAGACCCTTTTTTCTATTC
AATTTCTCTATAACGGTATTATCGAGTTTGATGAGCCTGGGGTTTTCGTTACTTTCGAAGAAACCCCGCA
AGATATCATTAAAAACGCCCGTAGTTTTGGCTGGGATTTAGCCAAGCTGGTCGATGAGGGCAAACTATTT
ATTCTTGATGCTTCACCCGATCCAGAAGGTCAAGAGGTTGTTGGCGGCTTCGATCTCTCTGCTCTGATTG
AGCGGATTAATTATGCAATTCAAAAGTATCGAGCGCGGCGGGTTTCAATTGACTCGGTCACGTCCGTTTT
CCAGCAATATGATGCCTCTTCTGTGGTTCGCCGCGAACTCTTTCGGTTGGTAGCTCGCCTAAAACAAATT
GGGGCAACTACGGTCATGACCACCGAGCGTATCGAGGAATATGGCCCGATCGCTCGTTACGGTGTTGAGG
AATTTGTCTCCGATAACGTCGTGATTCTCCGCAACGTTTTGGAAGGGGAGCGCCGTCGCCGCACCCTCGA
AATCCTCAAGCTACGTGGCACCAGCCACATGAAAGGGGAATATCCGTTCACGATTACGGATCATGGCATC
AATATCTTCCCGCTCGGGGCAATGCGCCTTACGCAGCGATCGTCGAACGTGCGTGTTTCATCTGGTGTCG
TCCGACTCGATGAAATGTGTGGTGGGGGCTTCTTTAAGGACTCAATCATTCTGGCAACTGGCGCTACAGG
CACTGGTAAAACTCTGTTAGTTAGCCGTTTCGTTGAGAATGCTTGTGCTAACAAAGAGCGGGCGATTCTG
TTCGCTTATGAAGAGTCACGAGCTCAGCTGCTCCGCAATGCCTATTCATGGGGAATGGACTTTGAGGAGA
TGGAGCGCCAAAACCTCCTCAAAATTGTTTGCGCCTATCCTGAATCTGCAGGTCTTGAAGACCATTTGCA
GATTATTAAGTCGGAGATCAATGACTTTAAGCCAGCTCGTATTGCAATCGACTCCCTCTCTGCTTTGGCG
CGGGGCGTTAGCAACAATGCCTTCCGCCAATTTGTAATTGGTGTCACTGGCTACGCGAAACAAGAAGAAA
TCACGGGACTATTCACAAATACCAGTGATCAATTTATGGGAGCGCATTCGATTACTGACTCCCATATCTC
AACAATTACGGATACGATTATCTTGCTCCAATACGTCGAGATTCGTGGCGAAATGTCCCGCGCCATTAAC
GTCTTCAAGATGCGCGGATCTTGGCATGACAAAGCAATCCGCGAATTCATGATCAGCGACAAAGGGCCGG
ACATCAAGGATTCTTTCCGGAACTTTGAGCGGATTATTTCAGGTTCGCCAACACGGATTACCGTCGATGA
GAAAAGCGAACTCTCGCGAATTGTGCGCGGCGTTCAAGAAAAAGGGCCGGAGAGCTAG
